>Addgene plasmid #48064 | pICH79311 | depositor full sequence | sequence record 69064 | Full Sequence
GGGTACCGAGCTCGAATTCACTGGCCGTCGTTTTACAACGTCGTGACTGGGAAAACCCTGGCGTTACCCA
ACTTAATCGCCTTGCAGCACATCCCCCTTTCGCCAGCTGGCGTAATAGCGAAGAGGCCCGCACCGATCGC
CCTTCCCAACAGTTGCGCAGCCTGAATGGCGAATGGCGCCTGATGCGGTATTTTCTCCTTACGCATCTGT
GCGGTATTTCACACCGCATATGGTGCACTCTCAGTACAATCTGCTCTGATGCCGCATAGTTAAGCCAGCC
CCGACACCCGCCAACACCCGCTGACGCGCCCTGACGGGCTTGTCTGCTCCCGGCATCCGCTTACAGACAA
GCTGTGACCATCTCCGGGAGCTGCATGTGTCAGAGGTTTTCACCGTCATCACCGAAACGCGCGAGTCGAA
AGGGCCTCGTGATACGCCTATTTTTATAGGTTAATGTCATGATAATAATGGTTTCTTAGACGTCAGGTGG
CACTTTTCGGGGAAATGTGCGCGGAACCCCTATTTGTTTATTTTTCTAAATACATTCAAATATGTATCCG
CTCATGAGACAATAACCCTGATAAATGCTTCAATAATATTGAAAAAGGAAGAGTATGAGTATTCAACATT
TCCGTGTCGCCCTTATTCCCTTTTTTGCGGCATTTTGCCTTCCTGTTTTTGCTCACCCAGAAACGCTGGT
GAAAGTAAAAGATGCTGAAGATCAGTTGGGTGCACGAGTGGGTTACATCGAACTGGATCTCAACAGCGGT
AAGATCCTTGAGAGTTTTCGCCCCGAAGAACGTTTTCCAATGATGAGCACTTTTAAAGTTCTGCTATGTG
GCGCGGTATTATCCCGTATTGACGCCGGGCAAGAGCAACTCGGTCGCCGCATACACTATTCTCAGAATGA
CTTGGTTGAGTACTCACCAGTCACAGAAAAGCATCTTACGGATGGCATGACAGTAAGAGAATTATGCAGT
GCTGCCATAACCATGAGTGATAACACTGCGGCCAACTTACTTCTGACAACGATCGGAGGACCGAAGGAGC
TAACCGCTTTTTTGCACAACATGGGGGATCATGTAACTCGCCTTGATCGTTGGGAACCGGAGCTGAATGA
AGCCATACCAAACGACGAGCGTGACACCACGATGCCTGTAGCAATGGCAACAACGTTGCGCAAACTATTA
ACTGGCGAACTACTTACTCTAGCTTCCCGGCAACAATTAATAGACTGGATGGAGGCGGATAAAGTTGCAG
GACCACTTCTGCGCTCGGCCCTTCCGGCTGGCTGGTTTATTGCTGATAAATCTGGAGCCGGTGAGCGTGG
TTCTCGCGGTATCATTGCAGCACTGGGGCCAGATGGTAAGCCCTCCCGTATCGTAGTTATCTACACGACG
GGGAGTCAGGCAACTATGGATGAACGAAATAGACAGATCGCTGAGATAGGTGCCTCACTGATTAAGCATT
GGTAACTGTCAGACCAAGTTTACTCATATATACTTTAGATTGATTTAAAACTTCATTTTTAATTTAAAAG
GATCTAGGTGAAGATCCTTTTTGATAATCTCATGACCAAAATCCCTTAACGTGAGTTTTCGTTCCACTGA
GCGTCAGACCCCGTAGAAAAGATCAAAGGATCTTCTTGAGATCCTTTTTTTCTGCGCGTAATCTGCTGCT
TGCAAACAAAAAAACCACCGCTACCAGCGGTGGTTTGTTTGCCGGATCAAGAGCTACCAACTCTTTTTCC
GAAGGTAACTGGCTTCAGCAGAGCGCAGATACCAAATACTGTCCTTCTAGTGTAGCCGTAGTTAGGCCAC
CACTTCAAGAACTCTGTAGCACCGCCTACATACCTCGCTCTGCTAATCCTGTTACCAGTGGCTGCTGCCA
GTGGCGATAAGTCGTGTCTTACCGGGTTGGACTCAAGACGATAGTTACCGGATAAGGCGCAGCGGTCGGG
CTGAACGGGGGGTTCGTGCACACAGCCCAGCTTGGAGCGAACGACCTACACCGAACTGAGATACCTACAG
CGTGAGCTATGAGAAAGCGCCACGCTTCCCGAAGGGAGAAAGGCGGACAGGTATCCGGTAAGCGGCAGGG
TCGGAACAGGAGAGCGCACGAGGGAGCTTCCAGGGGGAAACGCCTGGTATCTTTATAGTCCTGTCGGGTT
TCGCCACCTCTGACTTGAGCGTCGATTTTTGTGATGCTCGTCAGGGGGGCGGAGCCTATGGAAAAACGCC
AGCAACGCGGCCTTTTTACGGTTCCTGGCCTTTTGCTGGCCTTTTGCTCACATGTTCTTTCCTGCGTTAT
CCCCTGATTCTGTGGATAACCGTATTACCGCCTTTGAGTGAGCTGATACCGCTCGCCGCAGCCGAACGAC
CGAGCGCAGCGAGTCAGTGAGCGAGGAAGCGGAAGAGCGCCCAATACGCAAACCGCCTCTCCCCGCGCGT
TGGCCGATTCATTAATGCAGCTGGCACGACAGGTTTCCCGACTGGAAAGCGGGCAGTGAGCGCAACGCAA
TTAATGTGAGTTAGCTCACTCATTAGGCACCCCAGGCTTTACACTTTATGCTTCCGGCTCGTATGTTGTG
TGGAATTGTGAGCGGATAACAATTTCACACAGGAAACAGCTATGACCATGATTACGCCAAGCTTGCATGC
CTGCAGGTCGACTCTAGAGGATCCCCTTTGGTCTCATGCCTTGTCTTCGAGGATGCACATGTGACCGAGG
GATGAGACCGTGGAAACTTGGGACTTCAGATTCCACCCCTTGCAAGCGTGGAAAGCCTTCCGACCAAGGG
AAGTGTCGGATGTAGAGGAAATGGAAAGTTTGTTCTCAGATGGGGACTTGCTTGATTGCTTCACAAGAAT
GCCAGCTTATGCGGTAAACGCAGAGGAAGATTTAGCTGCAATCAGGAAAACGCCCGAGATGGATGTCGGT
CAAGAAGTTAAAGAACCTGCAGGAGACAGAAATCAATACTCAAACCCTGCAGAAACTTTCCTCAACAAGC
TCCACAGGAAACACAGTAGGGAGGTGAAACACCAGGCCGCAAAGAAAGCTAAACGCCTAGCTGAAATCCA
GGAGTCAATGAGAGCTGAAGGTGATGCCGAACCAAATGAAATAAGCGGGGGCATGGGGGCAATACCCAGC
AACGCCGAACTTCCTGGGCCCAAA
Features (pLannotate 1.2.2; 12 found; start..end, strand, type, name):
     16..173     +  CDS            lacZα (fragment): LacZα fragment of β-galactosidase; lacZ fragment
    179..278     -  misc_feature   bom (fragment): basis of mobility region from pBR322
    380..415     -  CDS            rop (fragment): Rop protein, which maintains plasmids at low copy number; rop
    510..614     +  promoter       AmpR promoter: bla
    615..1475    +  CDS            AmpR: β-lactamase; bla; confers resistance to ampicillin, carbenicillin, and related antibiotics
   1646..2234    +  rep_origin     ori: high-copy-number ColE1/pMB1/pBR322/pUC origin of replication
   2417..2509    +  CDS            lacI (fragment): lac repressor; lacI; The lac repressor binds to the lac operator to inhibit transcription in E. coli. This inhibition can be relieved by adding lactose or isopropyl-β-D-thiogalactopyranoside (IPTG).
   2522..2543    +  protein_bind   CAP binding site: CAP binding activates transcription in the presence of cAMP. E. coli catabolite activator protein
   2558..2588    +  promoter       lac promoter: promoter for the E. coli lac operon
   2596..2612    +  protein_bind   lac operator: The lac repressor binds to the lac operator to inhibit transcription in E. coli. This inhibition can be relieved by adding lactose or isopropyl-β-D-thiogalactopyranoside (IPTG). lac repressor encoded by lacI
   2649..2686    -  misc_feature   MCS (fragment): pUC18/19 multiple cloning site
   2740..30      +  CDS            RDRP_PVXX3 (fragment) (across the origin): Protein inferred from homology: Swiss-Prot protein existence level 3. RNA replication. The central part of this protein possibly functions as an ATP-binding helicase (Probable). From Potato virus X (strain X3) (PVX).
