[The description below was written by a language model from this plasmid's Addgene catalogue record and pLannotate feature annotations shown in this document.]
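Description:
pICH79311 is a small, high-copy E. coli plasmid built on a self-made pUC19-derived backbone and deposited as an empty backbone within the modular cloning (MoClo) system for standardized assembly of multigene constructs. The depositor describes it simply as a "Level P end linker". In that hierarchical Golden Gate-type framework, end linkers are short adaptor modules that close an assembly by bridging the last inserted unit to the destination vector. The record gives no details of the type IIS restriction sites or fusion overhangs the linker carries, and no gene or insert is listed. The catalogue gives a backbone size of 3142 bp, while the deposited full sequence is 3,174 nt.

The annotated features are almost entirely those of the pUC parent. Propagation relies on the high-copy ColE1/pMB1-type origin, and selection on the β-lactamase gene (AmpR) with its own promoter, which confers ampicillin resistance. Short remnants of bom, rop and lacI are also annotated and appear to be backbone remnants rather than functional elements. The lac region is present as a CAP binding site, lac promoter and lac operator, followed by a fragment of the pUC18/19 multiple cloning site and, further on, a lacZα fragment. Between these, spanning the sequence origin, the annotation software reports a homology-based match to a fragment of the Potato virus X RNA-dependent RNA polymerase. Neither the catalogue fields nor the depositor comment mention any viral sequence, so the role of this segment is not stated. It may be filler or linker sequence, and it should not be read as a functional viral gene.

The plasmid serves as a cloning accessory supplied alongside other MoClo parts, not as an expression or delivery vector.
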