Addgene plasmid #48064: pICH79311
Purpose: (Empty Backbone)
Depositing lab: Sylvestre Marillonnet. Depositing organization: Leibniz Institute of Plant Biochemistry (IPB). Publication: A modular cloning system for standardized assembly of multigene constructs. Weber E, Engler C, Gruetzner R, Werner S, Marillonnet S. PLoS One. 2011 Feb 18;6(2):e16765. doi: 10.1371/journal.pone.0016765. PubMed 21364738.
Backbone
  Vector backbone: pUC19-derived
  Backbone manufacturer: self-made
  Backbone size (bp): 3142
  Vector type: Unspecified
Growth in bacteria
  Bacterial resistance: Ampicillin, 100 μg/mL
  Growth temperature: 37°C
  Growth strain: DH10B
  Copy number: High Copy
Gene/Insert
  Gene/Insert name: None
Terms and licenses: Academic/Nonprofit Terms; Industry Terms: Not Available to Industry
Depositor comments: Level P end linker
How to cite: pICH79311 was a gift from Sylvestre Marillonnet (Addgene plasmid # 48064 ; http://n2t.net/addgene:48064 ; RRID:Addgene_48064)
