>Addgene plasmid #48064 | pICH79311 | addgene partial sequence | sequence record 70971 | M13_pUC_rev
TGACCATGATTACGCCAAGCTTGCATGCCTGCAGGTCGACTCTAGAGGATCCCCTTTGGTCTCATGCCTT
GTCTTCGAGGATGCACATGTGACCGAGGGATGAGACCGTGGAAACTTGGGACTTCAGATTCCACCCCTTG
CAAGCGTGGAAAGCCTTCCGACCAAGGGAAGTGTCGGATGTAGAGGAAATGGAAAGTTTGTTCTCAGATG
GGGACTTGCTTGATTGCTTCACAAGAATGCCAGCTTATGCGGTAAACGCAGAGGAAGATTTAGCTGCAAT
CAGGAAAACGCCCGAGATGGATGTCGGTCAAGAAGTTAAAGAACCTGCAGGAGACAGAAATCAATACTCA
AACCCTGCAGAAACTTTCCTCAACAAGCTCCACAGGAAACACAGTAGGGAGGTGAAACACCAGGCCGCAA
AGAAAGCTAAACGCCTAGCTGAAATCCAGGAGTCAATGAGAGCTGAAGGTGATGCCGAACCAAATGAAAT
AAGCGGGGGCATGGGGGCAATACCCAGCAACGCCGAACTTCCTGGGCCCAAAGGGTACCGAGCTCGAATT
CACTGGCCGTCGTTTTACAACGTCGTGACTGGGAAAACCCTGGCGTTACCCAACTTAATCGCCTTGCAGC
ACATCCCCCTTTCGCCAGCTGGCGTAATAGCGAAGAGGCCCGCACCGATCGCCCTTCCCAACAGTTGCGC
AGCCTGAATGGCGAATGGCGCCTGATGCGGTATTTTCTCCTTACGCATCTGTGCGGTATTTCACACCGCA
TATGGTGCACTCTCAGTACAATCTGCTCTGATGCCGCATAGTTAAGCCAGCCCCGACACCCGCCAACACC
CGCTGACGCGCCCTGACGGGCTTGTCTGCTCCCGGCATCCGCTTACAGACAAGCTGTGACCATCTCCGGG
AGCTGCATGTGTCAGAGGTTTTCACCGTCATCACCGAAACGCGCGAGTCGAAAGGGCCTCGTGATACGCC
TATTTTTATAGGTTAATGTCATGATAATAATGGTTTCTTAGACGTCAGGTGGCACTTTTCGGGGAAATGT
GCGCGGAAC
